>Addgene plasmid #8631 | Human MAC-1 alpha | addgene partial sequence | sequence record 17147 | 8631 with T7
GCATGGCTCTCAGAGTCCTTCTGTTAACAGCCTTGACCTTATGTCATGGGTTCAACTTGGACACTGAAAA
CGCAATGACCTTCCAAGAGAACGCAAGGGGCTTCGGGCAGAGCGTGGTCCAGCTTCAGGGATCCAGGGTG
GTGGTTGGAGCCCCCCAGGAGATAGTGGCTGCCAACCAAAGGGGCAGCCTCTACCAGTGCGACTACAGCA
CAGGCTCATGCGAGCCCATCCGCCTGCAGGTCCCCGTGGAGGCCGTGAACATGTCCCTGGGCCTGTCCCT
GGCAGCCACCACCAGCCCCCCTCAGCTGCTGGCCTGTGGTCCCACCGTGCACCAGACTTGCAGTGAGAAC
ACGTATGTGAAAGGGCTCTGCTTCCTGTTTGGATCCAACCTACGGCAGCAGCCCCAGAAGTTCCCAGAGG
CCCTCCGAGGGTGTCCTCAAGAGGATAGTGACATTGCCTTCTTGATTGATGGCTCTGGTAGCATCATCCC
ACATGACTTTCGGCGGATGAAGGAGTTTGTCTCAACTGTGATGGAGCAATTAAAAAAGTCCAAAACCTTG
TTCTCTTTGATGCAGTACTCTGAAGAATTCCGGATTCACTTTACCTTCAAAGAGTTCCAGAACAACCCTA
ACCCAAGATCACTGGTGAAGCCAATAACGCAGCTGCTTGGGCGGACACACACGGCCACGGGCATC
