>Addgene plasmid #8631 | Human MAC-1 alpha | addgene partial sequence | sequence record 306423 | Addgene Partial NGS Result
TGAAGAATCTGCTTAGGGTTAGGCGTTTTGCGCTGCTTCGCGATGTACGGGCCAGATATACGCGTTGACA
TTGATTATTGACTAGTTATTAATAGTAATCAATTACGGGGTCATTAGTTCATAGCCCATATATGGAGTTC
CGCGTTACATAACTTACGGTAAATGGCCCGCCTGGCTGACCGCCCAACGACCCCCGCCCATTGACGTCAA
TAATGACGTATGTTCCCATAGTAACGCCAATAGGGACTTTCCATTGACGTCAATGGGTGGAGTATTTACG
GTAAACTGCCCACTTGGCAGTACATCAAGTGTATCATATGCCAAGTACGCCCCCTATTGACGTCAATGAC
GGTAAATGGCCCGCCTGGCATTATGCCCAGTACATGACCTTATGGGACTTTCCTACTTGGCAGTACATCT
ACGTATTAGTCATCGCTATTACCATGGTGATGCGGTTTTGGCAGTACATCAATGGGCGTGGATAGCGGTT
TGACTCACGGGGATTTCCAAGTCTCCACCCCATTGACGTCAATGGGAGTTTGTTTTGGCACCAAAATCAA
CGGGACTTTCCAAAATGTCGTAACAACTCCGCCCCATTGACGCAAATGGGCGGTAGGCGTGTACGGTGGG
AGGTCTATATAAGCAGAGCTCTCTGGCTAACTAGAGAACCCACTGCTTACTGGCTTATCGAAATTAATAC
GACTCACTATAGGGAGACCCAAGCTTCTAGAGATCCCTCGACCTCGAGATCCATTGTGCTCTAAAGCATG
GCTCTCAGAGTCCTTCTGTTAACAGCCTTGACCTTATGTCATGGGTTCAACTTGGACACTGAAAACGCAA
TGACCTTCCAAGAGAACGCAAGGGGCTTCGGGCAGAGCGTGGTCCAGCTTCAGGGATCCAGGGTGGTGGT
TGGAGCCCCCCAGGAGATAGTGGCTGCCAACCAAAGGGGCAGCCTCTACCAGTGCGACTACAGCACAGGC
TCATGCGAGCCCATCCGCCTGCAGGTCCCCGTGGAGGCCGTGAACATGTCCCTGGGCCTGTCCCTGGCAG
CCACCACCAGCCCCCCTCAGCTGCTGGCCTGTGGTCCCACCGTGCACCAGACTTGCAGTGAGAACACGTA
TGTGAAAGGGCTCTGCTTCCTGTTTGGATCCAACCTACGGCAGCAGCCCCAGAAGTTCCCAGAGGCCCTC
CGAGGGTGTCCTCAAGAGGATAGTGACATTGCCTTCTTGATTGATGGCTCTGGTAGCATCATCCCACATG
ACTTTCGGCGGATGAAGGAGTTTGTCTCAACTGTGATGGAGCAATTAAAAAAGTCCAAAACCTTGTTCTC
TTTGATGCAGTACTCTGAAGAATTCCGGATTCACTTTACCTTCAAAGAGTTCCAGAACAACCCTAACCCA
AGATCACTGGTGAAGCCAATAACGCAGCTGCTTGGGCGGACACACACGGCCACGGGCATCCGCAAAGTGG
TACGAGAGCTGTTTAACATCACCAACGGAGCCCGAAAGAATGCCTTTAAGATCCTAGTTGTCATCACGGA
TGGAGAAAAGTTTGGCGATCCCTTGGGATATGAGGATGTCATCCCTGAGGCAGACAGAGAGGGAGTCATT
CGCTACGTCATTGGGGTGGGAGATGCCTTCCGCAGTGAGAAATCCCGCCAAGAGCTTAATACCATCGCAT
CCAAGCCGCCTCGTGATCACGTGTTCCAGGTGAATAACTTTGAGGCTCTGAAGACCATTCAGAACCAGCT
TCGGGAGAAGATCTTTGCGATCGAGGGTACTCAGACAGGAAGTAGCAGCTCCTTTGAGCATGAGATGTCT
CAGGAAGGCTTCAGCGCTGCCATCACCTCTAATGGCCCCTTGCTGAGCACTGTGGGGAGCTATGACTGGG
CTGGTGGAGTCTTTCTATATACATCAAAGGAGAAAAGCACCTTCATCAACATGACCAGAGTGGATTCAGA
CATGAATGATGCTTACTTGGGTTATGCTGCCGCCATCATCTTACGGAACCGGGTGCAAAGCCTGGTTCTG
GGGGCACCTCGATATCAGCACATCGGCCTGGTAGCGATGTTCAGGCAGAACACTGGCATGTGGGAGTCCA
ACGCTAATGTCAAGGGCACCCAGATCGGCGCCTACTTCGGGGCCTCCCTCTGCTCCGTGGACGTGGACAG
CAACGGCAGCACCGACCTGGTCCTCATCGGGGCCCCCCATTACTACGAGCAGACCCGAGGGGGCCAGGTG
TCCGTGTGCCCCTTGCCCAGGGGGAGGGCTCGGTGGCAGTGTGATGCTGTTCTCTACGGGGAGCAGGGCC
AACCCTGGGGCCGCTTTGGGGCAGCCCTAACAGTGCTGGGGGACGTAAATGGGGACAAGCTGACGGACGT
GGCCATTGGGGCCCCAGGAGAGGAGGACAACCGGGGTGCTGTTTACCTGTTTCACGGAACCTCAGGATCT
GGCATCAGCCCCTCCCATAGCCAGCGGATAGCAGGCTCCAAGCTCTCTCCCAGGCTCCAGTATTTTGGTC
AGTCACTGAGTGGGGGCCAGGACCTCACAATGGATGGACTGGTAGACCTGACTGTAGGAGCCCAGGGGCA
CGTGCTGCTGCTCAGGTCCCAGCCAGTACTGAGAGTCAAGGCAATCATGGAGTTCAATCCCAGGGAAGTG
GCAAGGAATGTATTTGAGTGTAATGATCAGGTGGTGAAAGGCAAGGAAGCCGGAGAGGTCAGAGTCTGCC
TCCATGTCCAGAAGAGCACACGGGATCGGCTAAGAGAAGGACAGATCCAGAGTGTTGTGACTTATGACCT
GGCTCTGGACTCCGGCCGCCCACATTCCCGCGCCGTCTTCAATGAGACAAAGAACAGCACACGCAGACAG
ACACAGGTCTTGGGGCTGACCCAGACTTGTGAGACCCTGAAACTACAGTTGCCGAATTGCATCGAGGACC
CAGTGAGCCCCATTGTGCTGCGCCTGAACTTCTCTCTGGTGGGAACGCCATTGTCTGCTTTCGGGAACCT
CCGGCCAGTGCTGGCGGAGGATGCTCAGAGACTCTTCACAGCCTTGTTTCCCTTTGAGAAGAATTGTGGC
AATGACAACATCTGCCAGGATGACCTCAGCATCACCTTCAGTTTCATGAGCCTGGACTGCCTCGTGGTGG
GTGGGCCCCGGGAGTTCAACGTGACAGTGACTGTGAGAAATGATGGTGAGGACTCCTACAGGACACAGGT
CACCTTCTTCTTCCCGCTTGACCTGTCCTACCGGAAGGTGTCCACACTCCAGAACCAGCGCTCACAGCGA
TCCTGGCGCCTGGCCTGTGAGTCTGCCTCCTCCACCGAAGTGTCTGGGGCCTTGAAGAGCACCAGCTGCA
GCATAAACCACCCCATCTTCCCGGAAAACTCAGAGGTCACCTTTAATATCACGTTTGATGTAGACTCTAA
GGCTTCCCTTGGAAACAAACTGCTCCTCAAGGCCAATGTGACCAGTGAGAACAACATGCCCAGAACCAAC
AAAACCGAATTCCAACTGGAGCTGCCGGTGAAATATGCTGTCTACATGGTGGTCACCAGCCATGGGGTCT
CCACTAAATATCTCAACTTCACGGCCTCAGAGAATACCAGTCGGGTCATGCAGCATCAATATCAGGTCAG
CAACCTGGGGCAGAGGAGCCTCCCCATCAGCCTGGTGTTCTTGGTGCCCGTCCGGCTGAACCAGACTGTC
ATATGGGACCGCCCCCAGGTCACCTTCTCCGAGAACCTCTCGAGTACGTGCCACACCAAGGAGCGCTTGC
CCTCTCACTCCGACTTTCTGGCTGAGCTTCGGAAGGCCCCCGTGGTGAACTGCTCCATCGCTGTCTGCCA
GAGAATCCAGTGTGACATCCCGTTCTTTGGCATCCAGGAAGAATTCAATGCTACCCTCAAAGGCAACCTC
TCGTTTGACTGGTACATCAAGACCTCGCATAACCACCTCCTGATCGTGAGCACAGCTGAGATCTTGTTTA
ACGATTCCGTGTTCACCCTGCTGCCGGGACAGGGGGCGTTTGTGAGGTCCCAGACGGAGACCAAAGTGGA
GCCGTTCGAGGTCCCCAACCCCCTGCCGCTCATCGTGGGCAGCTCTGTCGGGGGACTGCTGCTCCTGGCC
CTCATCACCGCCGCGCTGTACAAGCTCGGCTTCTTCAAGCGGCAATACAAGGACATGATGAGTGAAGGGG
GTCCCCCGGGGGCCGAACCCCAGTAGCGGCTCCTTCCCGACAGAGCTGCCTCTCGGTGGCCAGCAGGACT
CTGCCCAGACCACACGTAGCCCCCAGGCTGCTGGACACGTCGGACAGCGAAGTATCCCCGACAGGACGGG
CTTGGGCTTCCATTTGTGTGTGTGCAAGTGTGTATGTGCGTGTGTGCGAGTGTGTGCAAGTGTCTGTGTG
CAAGTGTGTGCACGTGTGCGTGTGCGTGCATGTGCACTCGCACGCCCATGTGTGAGTGTGTGCAAGTATG
TGAGTGTGTCCAAGTGTGTGTGCGTGTGTCCATGTGTGTGCAAGTGTGTGCATGTGTGCGAGTGTGTGCA
TGTGTGTGCTCAGGGGCGTGTGGCTCACGTGTGTGACTCAGATGTCTCTGGCGTGTGGGTAGGTGACGGC
AGCGTAGCCTCTCCGGCAGAAGGGAACTGCCTGGGCTCCCTTGTGCGTGGGTGAAGCCGCTGCTGGGTTT
TCCTCCGGGAGAGGGGACGGTCAATCCTGTGGGTGAAGACAGAGGGAAACACAGCAGCTTCTCTCCACTG
AAAGAAGTGGGACTTCCCGTCGCCTGCGAGCCTGCGGCCTGCTGGAGCCTGCGCAGCTTGGATGGAGACT
CCATGAGAAGCCGTGGGTGGAACCAGGAGCCTCCTCCACACCAGCGCTGATGCCCAATAAAGATGCCCAC
TGAGGAATGATGAAAAAAAAAAGAATTCGAGCTCGCCCGGGGATCCTCTAGAGTCGACCTGCAGCCCAAG
CTCTTTAGAGCACAATGGATCTCGAGGGATCTTCCATACCTACCAGTTCTGCGCCTGCAGGTCGCGGCCG
CGACTCTAGAGGATCTTTGTGAAGGAACCTTACTTCTGTGGTGTGACATAATTGGACAAACTACCTACAG
AGATTTAAAGCTCTAAGGTAAATATAAAATTTTTAAGTGTATAATGTGTTAAACTACTGATTCTAATTGT
TTGTGTATTTTAGATTCCAACCTATGGAACTGATGAATGGGAGCAGTGGTGGAATGCCTTTAATGAGGAA
AACCTGTTTTGCTCAGAAGAAATGCCATCTAGTGATGATGAGGCTACTGCTGACTCTCAACATTCTACTC
CTCCAAAAAAGAAGAGAAAGGTAGAAGACCCCAAGGACTTTCCTTCAGAATTGCTAAGTTTTTTGAGTCA
TGCTGTGTTTAGTAATAGAACTCTTGCTTGCTTTGCTATTTACACCACAAAGGAAAAAGCTGCACTGCTA
TACAAGAAAATTATGGAAAAATATTTGATGTATAGTGCCTTGACTAGAGATCATAATCAGCCATACCACA
TTTGTAGAGGTTTTACTTGCTTTAAAAAACCTCCCACACCTCCCCCTGAACCTGAAACATAAAATGAATG
CAATTGTTGTTGTTAACTTGTTTATTGCAGCTTATAATGGTTACAAATAAAGCAATAGCATCACAAATTT
CACAAATAAAGCATTTTTTTCACTGCATTCTAGTTGTGGTTTGTCCAAACTCATCAATGTATCTTATCAT
GTCTGGATCCCGCCATGGTATCAACGCCATATTTCTATTTACAGTAGGGACCTCTTCGTTGTGTAGGTAC
CGCTGTATTCCTAGGGAAATAGTAGAGGCACCTTGAACTGTCTGCATCAGCCATATAGCCCCCGCTGTTC
GATTTACAAACACAGGCACAGTACTGACAAACCCATACACCTCCTCTGAAATACCCATAGTTGCTAGGGC
TGTCTCCGAACTCATTACACCCTCCAAAGTCAGAGCTGTAATTTCGCCATCAAGGGCAGCGAGGGCTTCT
CCAGATAAAATAGCTTCTGCCGAGAGTCCCGTAAGGGTAGACACTTCAGCTAATCCCTCGATGAGGTCTA
CTAGAATAGTCAGTGCGGCTCCCATTTTGAAAATTCACTTACTTGATCAGCTTCAGAAGATGGCGGAGGG
CCTCCAACACAGTAATTTTCCTCCCGACTCTTAAAATAGAAAATGTCAAGTCAGTTAAGCAGGAAGTGAC
TAACTGACCGCAGCTGGCCGTGCGACATCCTCTTTTAATTAGTTGCTAGGCAACTGCCCTCCAGAGGGCA
GTGTGGTTTTGCAAGAGGAAGCAAAAAGCCTCTCCACCCAGGCCTAGAATGTTTCCACCCAATCATTACT
ATGACAACAGCTGTTTTTTTTAGTATTAAGCAGAGGCCGGGGGCCCCTGGCCTCCGCTTACTCTGGAGAA
AAAGAAGAGAGGCATTGTAGAGGCTTCCAGAGGCAACTTGTCAAAACAGGACTGCTTCTATTTCTGTCAC
ACTGTCTGGCCCTGTCACAAGGTCCAGCACCTCCATACCCCCTTTAATAAGCAGTTTGGGAACGGGTGCG
GGTCTTACTCCGCCCATCCCGCCCCTAACTCCGCCCAGTTCCGCCCATTCTCCGCCCCATGGCTGACTAA
TTTTTTTTATTTATGCAGAGGCCGAGGCCGCCTCGGCCTCTGAGCTATTCCAGAAGTAGTGAGGAGGCTT
TTTTGGAGGCCTAGGCTTTTGCAAAAAGCTAATTCGGCGTAATCTGCTGCTTGCAAACAAAAAAACCACC
GCTACCAGCGGTGGTTTGTTTGCCGGATCAAGAGCTACCAACTCTTTTTCCGAAGGTAACTGGCTTCAGC
AGAGCGCAGATACCAAATACTGTCCTTCTAGTGTAGCCGTAGTTAGGCCACCACTTCAAGAACTCTGTAG
CACCGCCTACATACCTCGCTCTGCTGAAGCCAGTTACCAGTGGCTGCTGCCAGTGGCGATAAGTCGTGTC
TTACCGGGTTGGACTCAAGAGATAGTTACCGGATAAGGCGCAGCGGTCGGGCTGAACGGGGGGTTCGTGC
ACACAGCCCAGCTTGGAGCGAACGACCTACACCGAACTGAGATACCTACAGCGTGAGCTATGAGAAAGCG
CCACGCTTCCCGAAGGGAGAAAGGCGGACAGGTATCCGGTAAGCGGCAGGGTCGGAACAGGAGAGCGCAC
GAGGGAGCTTCCAGGGGGAAACGCCTGGTATCTTTATAGTCCTGTCGGGTTTCGCCACCTCTGACTTGAG
CGTCGATTTTTGTGATGCTCGTCAGGGGGGCGGAGCCTATGGAAAAACGCCAGCAACGCAAGCTAGCTTC
TAGCTAGAAATTGTAAACGTTAATATTTTGTTAAAATTCGCGTTAAATTTTTGTTAAATCAGCTCATTTT
TTAACCAATAGGCCGAAATCGGCAAAATCCCTTATAAATCAAAAGAATAGCCCGAGATAGGGT
[37 nt withheld, positions 7484-7520]
AAAGAACGTGGACTCCAACGTCAAAGGGCGAAAAACCGTCTATCAGGGCGATGGCC
[115 nt withheld, positions 7577-7691]
G
[233 nt withheld, positions 7693-7925]
CTGGACCGCGGTCTTTCGGACTTTTGAAAGTGATGGTGGTGGGGGAAGGATTCGAACCTTCGAAGTCGAT
GACGGCAGATTTAGAGTCTGCTCCCTTTGGCCGCTCGGGAACCCCACCACAGGTAATGCTTTTACTGGCC
TGCTCCCTTATCGGGAAGCGGGGCGCATCATATCAAATGACGCGCCGCTGTAAAGTGTTACGTTGAGAAA
GCTGCTCCCTGCTTGTGTGTTGGAGGTCGCTGAGTAGTGCGCGAGCAAAATTTAAGCTACAACAAGGCAA
GGCTTGACCGACAATTGCA
