[The description below was written by a language model from this plasmid's Addgene catalogue record.]
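Description:
Human MAC-1 alpha is a mammalian expression plasmid built on the pCDM8 backbone (about 4.4 kb without insert) carrying a roughly 4.2 kb human cDNA for the alpha subunit of the leukocyte integrin Mac-1, encoded by ITGAM and also known as CD11b or the complement receptor type 3 alpha chain. The cDNA was inserted by restriction cloning between BstXI sites, both of which remain intact, and a T7 primer site lies upstream of the insert for sequencing. No tags or fusion partners are recorded, so the insert appears to be the native coding sequence. The record does not list the promoter or other regulatory elements, and no feature table is provided. pCDM8 is generally known as a transient expression vector designed for COS cells, but the specific elements should be confirmed from the sequence.

Selection in bacteria is unusual. The plasmid does not carry a conventional resistance gene. It relies instead on a supF suppressor tRNA, as noted in the record. It is propagated in the MC1061/P3 strain, where supF is understood to suppress amber mutations in the ampicillin and tetracycline resistance genes on the resident P3 episome. This is why selection is listed as ampicillin plus tetracycline. Copy number is not stated.

According to the depositor, the clone directs expression of functional Mac-1 when cotransfected into COS cells with a construct encoding the beta2 integrin subunit, since the alpha chain must pair with beta2 to form the heterodimeric receptor. It is suited to studies of Mac-1 surface expression, ligand binding and leukocyte adhesion.
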