Addgene plasmid #8631: Human MAC-1 alpha
Depositing lab: Timothy Springer. Depositing organization: Boston Children's Hospital. Publication: The human leukocyte adhesion glycoprotein Mac-1 (complement receptor type 3, CD11b) alpha subunit. Cloning, primary structure, and relation to the integrins, von Willebrand factor and factor B. Corbi AL, Kishimoto TK, Miller LJ, Springer TA. J Biol Chem 1988 Sep 5;263(25):12403-11. PubMed 2457584.
Backbone
  Vector backbone: pCDM8
  Backbone manufacturer: Invitrogen
  Backbone size w/o insert (bp): 4356
  Vector type: Mammalian Expression
Growth in bacteria
  Bacterial resistance: Ampicillin and Tetracycline, 100 & 10 μg/mL
  Growth temperature: 37°C
  Growth strain: MC1061/P3
  Growth instructions: The host strain is MC1061/P3 and the bacteria should be cultured in 12.5ug/mL ampicillin and 16ug/mL tetracycline. (supF)
  Copy number: Unknown
Gene/Insert
  Gene/Insert name: MAC-1 alpha (alt names: pCDM1; CD11b)
  Species: H. sapiens (human)
  Insert size (bp): 4200
  GenBank ID: BC096348
  Entrez Gene: ITGAM (a.k.a. CD11B, CR3A, MAC-1, MAC1A, MO1A, SLEB6)
  Cloning method: Restriction Enzyme; 5′ cloning site BstXI (not destroyed); 3′ cloning site BstXI (not destroyed)
  Sequencing primers: 5′ T7
Terms and licenses: Academic/Nonprofit Terms; Industry Terms: Not Available to Industry
Depositor comments: This clone will direct the expression of functional Mac-1 upon cotransfection with the beta2 subunit in cos cells. This sequence has been deposited in Genbank with accession number J03925. Also see refs: Nature 329, 840-842 (1987) and J of Immunology 146, 648-655 (1991).
How to cite: Human MAC-1 alpha was a gift from Timothy Springer (Addgene plasmid # 8631 ; http://n2t.net/addgene:8631 ; RRID:Addgene_8631)
